Addgene plasmid #156737: pD649-HAsp-MADCAM1-Fc(DAPA)-AviTag-6xHis
Purpose: Mammalian expression of cell-surface protein extracellular domain fused to Fc(DAPA)-Avi-6xHis. Protein is secreted from cells.
Depositing lab: Chris Garcia. Depositing organization: Stanford University. Publication: A Human IgSF Cell-Surface Interactome Reveals a Complex Network of Protein-Protein Interactions. Wojtowicz WM, Vielmetter J, Fernandes RA, Siepe DH, Eastman CL, Chisholm GB, Cox S, Klock H, Anderson PW, Rue SM, Miller JJ, Glaser SM, Bragstad ML, Vance J, Lam AW, Lesley SA, Zinn K, Garcia KC. Cell. 2020 Aug 20;182(4):1027-1043.e17. doi: 10.1016/j.cell.2020.07.025. PubMed 32822567.
Backbone
  Vector backbone: pD649
  Backbone size w/o insert (bp): 6106
  Vector type: Mammalian Expression
Growth in bacteria
  Bacterial resistance: Ampicillin, 100 μg/mL
  Growth temperature: 37°C
  Growth strain: DH5alpha
  Copy number: High Copy
Gene/Insert
  Gene/Insert name: MADCAM1 (alt name: MADCA)
  Species: H. sapiens (human)
  Insert size (bp): 897
  Mutation: Fc region of human IgG contains D265A and P329A mutations (DAPA)
  Entrez Gene: MADCAM1 (a.k.a. MACAM1)
  Promoter: CMV/SP6
  Tag / fusion protein: Fc(DAPA)-AviTag-6xHis (C terminal on backbone)
  Cloning method: Restriction Enzyme; 5′ cloning site GCGGCCGC (not destroyed); 3′ cloning site GGCGCGCC (not destroyed)
  Sequencing primers: 5′ ATTTAGGTGACACTATAG; 3′ CACGTACCAGTTGAACTTCACC
Resource information
  A portion of this plasmid was derived from a plasmid made by: synthesis by ThermoFisher
Terms and licenses: Academic/Nonprofit Terms; Industry Terms: Not Available to Industry
Depositor comments: Some plasmids in this collection may have an IS4-like element ISVsa5 family transposase upstream of the CMV promoter.
How to cite: pD649-HAsp-MADCAM1-Fc(DAPA)-AviTag-6xHis was a gift from Chris Garcia (Addgene plasmid # 156737 ; http://n2t.net/addgene:156737 ; RRID:Addgene_156737)
