[The description below was written by a language model from this plasmid's Addgene catalogue record and pLannotate feature annotations shown in this document.]
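Description:
pD649-HAsp-MADCAM1-Fc(DAPA)-AviTag-6xHis is a mammalian expression plasmid, built on the pD649 backbone, for producing the extracellular domain of human MADCAM1 as a secreted Fc fusion protein. It is propagated in E. coli as a high-copy plasmid from a ColE1/pUC-type origin with ampicillin selection (AmpR). The sequenced record is about 7.0 kb, which matches the stated 6.1 kb backbone plus the 897 bp insert.

Expression is driven by the human CMV immediate-early enhancer and promoter, followed by a fragment of CMV intron A and an SP6 phage promoter, which could also serve for in vitro transcription or as a sequencing primer site. The name indicates an HA signal peptide ("HAsp"), whereas the automated annotation labels a short region upstream of the insert as a fragment of a mouse IgH signal sequence, so the identity of the leader is not settled by the record. The MADCAM1 fragment sits between retained NotI and AscI sites and is fused at its C terminus to a human IgG1 Fc region. This Fc carries the D265A and P329A (DAPA) substitutions, which are generally used to reduce Fc effector binding. An AviTag for site-specific biotinylation and a 6xHis tag for purification follow according to the catalogue entry, although neither is annotated in the feature table. A bGH polyadenylation signal ends the transcript.

A second cassette has SV40 and EM7 promoters driving a puromycin resistance gene with an SV40 poly(A) signal, which could allow selection in mammalian cells. The remaining small fragments (f1 ori, ble, KanR, lacZα) appear to be backbone remnants. The depositor notes that some plasmids in this collection may carry an IS4-like transposase upstream of the CMV promoter, but none is annotated here. The construct belongs to a set used to map interactions among human IgSF cell-surface proteins.
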