Features (pLannotate 1.2.2; 21 found; start..end, strand, type, name):
    241..544     +  enhancer       CMV enhancer: human cytomegalovirus immediate early enhancer
    545..748     +  promoter       CMV promoter: human cytomegalovirus (CMV) immediate early promoter
    884..927     +  intron         CMV intron (fragment): modified intron A from human cytomegalovirus
    979..997     +  promoter       SP6 promoter: promoter for bacteriophage SP6 RNA polymerase
   1001..1038    +  CDS            IgH signal sequence (fragment): signal sequence from the mouse immunoglobulin heavy chain variable region
   1147..2043    +  CDS            MADCAM1 (fragment): MADCA_HUMAN - Experimental evidence at protein level: Swiss-Prot protein existence level 1. Cell adhesion leukocyte receptor expressed by mucosal venules, helps to direct lymphocyte traffic into mucosal tissues including the Peyer patches and the intestinal lamina propria. It can bind both integrin alpha-4/beta-7 and L-selectin, regulating both the passage and retention of leukocytes. Isoform 2, lacking the mucin-like domain, may be specialized in supporting integrin alpha-4/beta-7- dependent adhesion strengthening, independent of L-selectin binding. From Homo sapiens (Human).
   2059..2736    +  CDS            IGHG1 (fragment): IGHG1_HUMAN - Experimental evidence at protein level: Swiss-Prot protein existence level 1. Constant region of immunoglobulin heavy chains. Immunoglobulins, also known as antibodies, are membrane-bound or secreted glycoproteins produced by B lymphocytes. In the recognition phase of humoral immunity, the membrane-bound immunoglobulins serve as receptors which, upon binding of a specific antigen, trigger the clonal expansion and differentiation of B lymphocytes into immunoglobulins- secreting plasma cells. Secreted immunoglobulins mediate the effector phase of humoral immunity, which results in
   2951..3062    +  polyA_signal   bGH poly(A) signal: bovine growth hormone polyadenylation signal
   3063..3171    +  rep_origin     f1 ori (fragment): f1 bacteriophage origin of replication; arrow indicates direction of (+) strand synthesis
   3185..3514    +  promoter       SV40 promoter: SV40 enhancer and early promoter
   3562..3609    +  promoter       EM7 promoter: synthetic bacterial promoter&nbsp
   3628..4227    +  CDS            PuroR (fragment): puromycin N-acetyltransferase; pac from Streptomyces; confers resistance to puromycin
   4237..4362    +  CDS            ble (fragment): BLE_KLEPN - Experimental evidence at protein level: Swiss-Prot protein existence level 1. Binding protein with a strong affinity to the bleomycin family of antibiotics. Binds to CL990; an antimitotic-antibiotic compound. From Klebsiella pneumoniae.
   4357..4478    +  polyA_signal   SV40 poly(A) signal: SV40 polyadenylation signal
   4531..5391    -  CDS            AmpR: β-lactamase; bla; confers resistance to ampicillin, carbenicillin, and related antibiotics
   5394..5490    -  promoter       AmpR promoter (fragment): bla
   5520..5544    -  CDS            KanR (fragment): aminoglycoside phosphotransferase; aph(3')-Ia; confers resistance to kanamycin
   5655..6243    +  rep_origin     ori: high-copy-number ColE1/pMB1/pBR322/pUC origin of replication
   6468..6485    +  terminator     rrnB T2 terminator (fragment): transcription terminator T2 from the E. coli rrnB gene
   6510..6529    -  CDS            lacZα (fragment): LacZα fragment of β-galactosidase; lacZ fragment
   6985..7001    +  protein_bind   lac operator: The lac repressor binds to the lac operator to inhibit transcription in E. coli. This inhibition can be relieved by adding lactose or isopropyl-β-D-thiogalactopyranoside (IPTG). lac repressor encoded by lacI
>Addgene plasmid #156737 | pD649-HAsp-MADCAM1-Fc(DAPA)-AviTag-6xHis | addgene full sequence | sequence record 420993 | Addgene NGS Result
ACGAGCTTCATGCACAGTGGCGTTGACTCAATATTGGCCATTAGCCATATTATTCATTGGTTATATAGCA
TAAATCAATATTGGCTATTGGCCATTGCATACGTTGTATCTATATCATAATATGTACATTTATATTGGCT
CATGTCCAATATGACCGCCATGTTGGCATTGATTATTGACTAGTTATTAATAGTAATCAATTACGGGGTC
ATTAGTTCATAGCCCATATATGGAGTTCCGCGTTACATAACTTACGGTAAATGGCCCGCCTGGCTGACCG
CCCAACGACCCCCGCCCATTGACGTCAATAATGACGTATGTTCCCATAGTAACGCCAATAGGGACTTTCC
ATTGACGTCAATGGGTGGAGTATTTACGGTAAACTGCCCACTTGGCAGTACATCAAGTGTATCATATGCC
AAGTACGCCCCCTATTGACGTCAATGACGGTAAATGGCCCGCCTGGCATTATGCCCAGTACATGACCTTA
TGGGACTTTCCTACTTGGCAGTACATCTACGTATTAGTCATCGCTATTACCATGGTGATGCGGTTTTGGC
AGTACATCAATGGGCGTGGATAGCGGTTTGACTCACGGGGATTTCCAAGTCTCCACCCCATTGACGTCAA
TGGGAGTTTGTTTTGGCACCAAAATCAACGGGACTTTCCAAAATGTCGTAACAACTCCGCCCCATTGACG
CAAATGGGCGGTAGGCGTGTACGGTGGGAGGTCTATATAAGCAGAGCTCGTTTAGTGAACCGTCAGATCG
CCTGGAGACGCCATCCACGCTGTTTTGACCTCCATAGAAGACACCGGGACCGATCCAGCCTCCGCGGCCG
GGAACGGTGCATTGGAACGCGGATTCCCCGTGCCAAGAGTGACGTAAGTACCGCCTATAGAGTCTATAGG
CCCACCCCCTTGGCTTCGTTAGAACGCGGCTACAATTAATACATAACCTTATGTATCATACACATACGAT
TTAGGTGACACTATAGAATAACATCCACTTTGCCTTTCTCTCCACAGGTGTCCACTCCCAGGTCCAACTG
CACCTCGGTTCTATCGAAAACGCGCCTGCTAGCGCCACCATGAAGACCATCATTGCCCTGAGCTACATCT
TCTGCCTGGTGTTCGCTGCGGCCGCCCAATCTCTGCAAGTGAAGCCTCTTCAGGTGGAACCTCCTGAGCC
TGTGGTTGCTGTTGCTCTGGGAGCTTCCAGACAGCTGACCTGTAGACTGGCCTGTGCCGATAGAGGCGCT
TCTGTTCAATGGCGCGGACTGGATACAAGCCTGGGAGCCGTTCAGAGCGATACCGGCAGATCTGTGCTGA
CAGTGCGGAATGCCTCTCTGTCTGCCGCCGGAACAAGAGTGTGTGTGGGATCTTGTGGCGGCAGAACCTT
TCAGCACACAGTGCAGCTGCTGGTGTACGCCTTTCCTGACCAGCTGACAGTTTCTCCTGCTGCTCTGGTG
CCTGGCGATCCTGAAGTGGCCTGTACTGCCCACAAAGTGACCCCTGTGGACCCCAATGCTCTGAGCTTTT
CTCTGCTCGTCGGCGGCCAAGAACTGGAAGGTGCTCAAGCTCTGGGCCCCGAGGTTCAAGAGGAAGAAGA
AGAACCTCAGGGCGACGAGGACGTGCTGTTCAGAGTTACAGAAAGATGGCGGCTGCCTCCTCTGGGAACA
CCTGTTCCTCCAGCTCTGTACTGTCAGGCCACAATGAGACTGCCTGGCCTGGAACTGAGCCACAGACAGG
CTATTCCAGTGCTGCACAGCCCTACAAGCCCTGAGCCTCCTGATACAACAAGCCCAGAGAGCCCCGATAC
CACCTCTCCTGAGAGCCCTGACACCACAAGCCAAGAGCCTCCAGACACTACATCCCCAGAGCCACCTGAC
AAGACCTCTCCAGAACCTGCTCCTCAGCAGGGCAGCACACACACACCTAGAAGCCCTGGCAGCACCAGAA
CCAGAAGGCCTGAAATTAGCCAGGCTGGCCCTACACAGGGCGAAGTGATCCCAACAGGATCTAGCAAGCC
TGCCGGCGACCAAGGCGCGCCGGGCGGCGACAAGACCCACACCTGCCCCCCCTGCCCAGCTCCAGAACTG
CTGGGAGGGCCTTCCGTGTTCCTGTTCCCCCCCAAGCCCAAGGACACCCTGATGATCAGCAGGACCCCCG
AGGTGACCTGCGTGGTGGTGGCCGTGTCCCACGAGGACCCAGAGGTGAAGTTCAACTGGTACGTGGACGG
CGTGGAGGTGCACAACGCCAAGACCAAGCCCAGAGAGGAGCAGTACAACAGCACCTACAGGGTGGTGTCC
GTGCTGACCGTGCTGCACCAGGACTGGCTGAACGGCAAAGAATACAAGTGCAAAGTCTCCAACAAGGCCC
TGGCTGCCCCAATCGAAAAGACAATCAGCAAGGCCAAGGGCCAGCCACGGGAGCCCCAGGTGTACACCCT
GCCCCCCAGCCGGGAGGAGATGACCAAGAACCAGGTGTCCCTGACCTGTCTGGTGAAGGGCTTCTACCCC
AGCGATATCGCCGTGGAGTGGGAGAGCAACGGCCAGCCCGAGAACAACTACAAGACCACCCCCCCAGTGC
TGGACAGCGACGGCAGCTTCTTCCTGTACAGCAAGCTGACCGTGGACAAGTCCAGGTGGCAGCAGGGCAA
CGTGTTCAGCTGCAGCGTGATGCACGAGGCCCTGCACAACCACTACACCCAGAAGTCCCTGAGCCTGAGC
CCCGGCGGCAGCGGTCTTAATGATATTTTCGAGGCTCAGAAGATTGAGTGGCATGAACACCACCACCATC
ACCACTAAGGCCGGCCTGTAGTCACTGGCACAACGCGTTACCCGGTAAGCCAATCGGGTATACACGGTCG
TCATACTGCAGACAGGGTTCTTCTACTTTGCAAGATAGTCTTGAGTAGTAAAATAAATAGATAGAGAAAA
TCAGCCTCGACTGTGCCTTCTAGTTGCCAGCCATCTGTTGTTTGCCCCTCCCCCGTGCCTTCCTTGACCC
TGGAAGGTGCCACTCCCACTGTCCTTTCCTAATAAAATGAGGAAATTGCATCACAACACTCAACCCTATC
TCGGTCTATTCTTTTGATTTATAAGGGATTTTGCCGATTTCGGCCTATTGGTTAAAAAATGAGCTGATTT
AACAAAAATTTAACGCGAATTAATTCTGTGGAATGTGTGTCAGTTAGGGTGTGGAAAGTCCCCAGGCTCC
CCAGCAGGCAGAAGTATGCAAAGCATGCATCTCAATTAGTCAGCAACCAGGTGTGGAAAGTCCCCAGGCT
CCCCAGCAGGCAGAAGTATGCAAAGCATGCATCTCAATTAGTCAGCAACCATAGTCCCGCCCCTAACTCC
GCCCATCCCGCCCCTAACTCCGCCCAGTTCCGCCCATTCTCCGCCCCATGGCTGACTAATTTTTTTTATT
TATGCAGAGGCCGAGGCCGCCTCTGCCTCTGAGCTATTCCAGAAGTAGTGAGGAGGCTTTTTTGGAGGCC
TAGGCTTTTGCAAAAAGCTCCCGGGAGCTTGTATATCCATTTTCGGATCTGATCAGCACGTGTTGACAAT
TAATCATCGGCATAGTATATCGGCATAGTATAATACGACAAGGTGAGGAACTAAACCATGACCGAGTACA
AGCCCACGGTGCGCCTCGCCACCCGCGACGACGTCCCCAGGGCCGTACGCACCCTCGCCGCCGCGTTCGC
CGACTACCCCGCCACGCGCCACACCGTCGATCCGGACCGCCACATCGAGCGGGTCACCGAGCTGCAAGAA
CTCTTCCTCACGCGCGTCGGGCTCGACATCGGCAAGGTGTGGGTCGCGGACGACGGCGCCGCGGTGGCGG
TCTGGACCACGCCGGAGAGCGTCGAAGCGGGGGCGGTGTTCGCCGAGATCGGCCCGCGCATGGCCGAGTT
GAGCGGTTCCCGGCTGGCCGCGCAGCAACAGATGGAAGGCCTCCTGGCGCCGCACCGGCCCAAGGAGCCC
GCGTGGTTCCTGGCCACCGTCGGCGTCTCGCCCGACCACCAGGGCAAGGGTCTGGGCAGCGCCGTCGTGC
TCCCCGGAGTGGAGGCGGCCGAGCGCGCCGGGGTGCCCGCCTTCCTGGAGACATCCGCGCCCCGCAACCT
CCCCTTCTACGAGCGGCTCGGCTTCACCGTCACCGCCGACGTCGAGGTGCCCGAAGGACCGCGCACCTGG
TGCATGACCCGCAAGCCCGGTGCCTGACACGTGCTACGAGATTTCGATTCCACCGCCGCCTTCTATGAAA
GGTTGGGCTTCGGAATCGTTTTCCGGGACGCCGGCTGGATGATCCTCCAGCGCGGGGATCTCATGCTGGA
GTTCTTCGCCCACCCCAACTTGTTTATTGCAGCTTATAATGGTTACAAATAAAGCAATAGCATCACAAAT
TTCACAAATAAAGCATTTTTTTCACTGCATTCTAGTTGTGGTTTGTCCAAACTCATCAATGTATCTTATC
ATGTCTGTATACCGTCGACCTCTAGCTAGAGCTTGGCGTAATCATGGTCATTACCAATGCTTAATCAGTG
AGGCACCTATCTCAGCGATCTGTCTATTTCGTTCATCCATAGTTGCCTGACTCCCCGTCGTGTAGATAAC
TACGATACGGGAGGGCTTACCATCTGGCCCCAGCGCTGCGATGATACCGCGAGAACCACGCTCACCGGCT
CCGGATTTATCAGCAATAAACCAGCCAGCCGGAAGGGCCGAGCGCAGAAGTGGTCCTGCAACTTTATCCG
CCTCCATCCAGTCTATTAATTGTTGCCGGGAAGCTAGAGTAAGTAGTTCGCCAGTTAATAGTTTGCGCAA
CGTTGTTGCCATCGCTACAGGCATCGTGGTGTCACGCTCGTCGTTTGGTATGGCTTCATTCAGCTCCGGT
TCCCAACGATCAAGGCGAGTTACATGATCCCCCATGTTGTGCAAAAAAGCGGTTAGCTCCTTCGGTCCTC
CGATCGTTGTCAGAAGTAAGTTGGCCGCAGTGTTATCACTCATGGTTATGGCAGCACTGCATAATTCTCT
TACTGTCATGCCATCCGTAAGATGCTTTTCTGTGACTGGTGAGTACTCAACCAAGTCATTCTGAGAATAG
TGTATGCGGCGACCGAGTTGCTCTTGCCCGGCGTCAATACGGGATAATACCGCGCCACATAGCAGAACTT
TAAAAGTGCTCATCATTGGAAAACGTTCTTCGGGGCGAAAACTCTCAAGGATCTTACCGCTGTTGAGATC
CAGTTCGATGTAACCCACTCGTGCACCCAACTGATCTTCAGCATCTTTTACTTTCACCAGCGTTTCTGGG
TGAGCAAAAACAGGAAGGCAAAATGCCGCAAAAAAGGGAATAAGGGCGACACGGAAATGTTGAATACTCA
TATTCTTCCTTTTTCAATATTATTGAAGCATTTATCAGGGTTATTGTCTCATGAGCGGATACATATTTGA
ATGTATTTAGAAAAATAAACAAATAGGGGTCAGTGTTACAACCAATTAACCAATTCTGAACATTATCGCG
AGCCCATTTATACCTGAATATGGCTCATAACACCCCTTGCTCATGACCAAAATCCCTTAACGTGAGTTAC
GCGCGCGTCGTTCCACTGAGCGTCAGACCCCGTAGAAAAGATCAAAGGATCTTCTTGAGATCCTTTTTTT
CTGCGCGTAATCTGCTGCTTGCAAACAAAAAAACCACCGCTACCAGCGGTGGTTTGTTTGCCGGATCAAG
AGCTACCAACTCTTTTTCCGAAGGTAACTGGCTTCAGCAGAGCGCAGATACCAAATACTGTTCTTCTAGT
GTAGCCGTAGTTAGCCCACCACTTCAAGAACTCTGTAGCACCGCCTACATACCTCGCTCTGCTAATCCTG
TTACCAGTGGCTGCTGCCAGTGGCGATAAGTCGTGTCTTACCGGGTTGGACTCAAGACGATAGTTACCGG
ATAAGGCGCAGCGGTCGGGCTGAACGGGGGGTTCGTGCACACAGCCCAGCTTGGAGCGAACGACCTACAC
CGAACTGAGATACCTACAGCGTGAGCTATGAGAAAGCGCCACGCTTCCCGAAGGGAGAAAGGCGGACAGG
TATCCGGTAAGCGGCAGGGTCGGAACAGGAGAGCGCACGAGGGAGCTTCCAGGGGGAAACGCCTGGTATC
TTTATAGTCCTGTCGGGTTTCGCCACCTCTGACTTGAGCGTCGATTTTTGTGATGCTCGTCAGGGGGGCG
GAGCCTATGGAAAAACGCCAGCAACGCGGCCTTTTTACGGTTCCTGGCCTTTTGCTGGCCTTTTGCTCAC
ATGTTCTTTCCTGCGTTATCCCCTGATTCTGTGGATAACCGTATTACCGCCTTTGAGTGAGCTGATACCG
CTCGCCGCAGCCGAACGACCGAGCGCAGCGAGTCAGTGAGCGAGGAAGCGGAAGGCGAGAGTAGGGAACT
GCCAGGCATCAAACTAAGCAGAAGGCCCCTGACGGATGGCCTTTTTGCGTTTCTACAAACTCTTTCTGTG
TTGTAAAACGACGGCCAGTCTTAAGCTCGGGCCCCCTGGGCGGTTCTGATAACGAGTAATCGTTAATCCG
CAAATAACGTAAAAACCCGCTTCGGCGGGTTTTTTTATGGGGGGAGTTTAGGGAAAGAGCATTTGTCAGA
ATATTTAAGGGCGCCTGTCACTTTGCTTGATATATGAGAATTATTTAACCTTATAAATGAGAAAAAAGCA
ACGCACTTTAAATAAGATACGTTGCTTTTTCGATTGATGAACACCTATAATTAAACTATTCATCTATTAT
TTATGATTTTTTGTATATACAATATTTCTAGTTTGTTAAAGAGAATTAAGAAAATAAATCTCGAAAATAA
TAAAGGGAAAATCAGTTTTTGATATCAAAATTATACATGTCAACGATAATACAAAATATAATACAAACTA
TAAGATGTTATCAGTATTTATTATCATTTAGAATAAATTTTGTGTCGCCCTTAATTGTGAGCGGATAACA
ATT
